Addgene plasmid #159704: pG20_Venus_Blp
Purpose: (Empty Backbone) pGREEN-based cloning construct for expression in planta
Depositing lab: Hans-Henning Kunz. Depositing organization: Washington State University. Publication: An updated pGREEN-based vector suite for cost-effective cloning in plant molecular biology. Pratt AI, Knoblauch J, Kunz HH. MicroPubl Biol. 2020 Oct 7;2020. doi: 10.17912/micropub.biology.000317. PubMed 33274321.
Backbone
  Vector backbone: pGREEN
  Backbone size (bp): 5764
  Vector type: Plant Expression
  Selectable markers: Basta
  Tag / fusion protein: mVenus (C terminal on backbone)
Growth in bacteria
  Bacterial resistance: Kanamycin, 50 μg/mL
  Growth temperature: 37°C
  Growth strain: DH5alpha
  Copy number: High Copy
Gene/Insert
  Gene/Insert name: None
  Tag / fusion protein: mVenus (C terminal on backbone)
Terms and licenses: Academic/Nonprofit Terms; Industry Terms: Not Available to Industry
Depositor comments: Empty pGREEN expression vector for cloning; HSP terminator
How to cite: pG20_Venus_Blp was a gift from Hans-Henning Kunz (Addgene plasmid # 159704 ; http://n2t.net/addgene:159704 ; RRID:Addgene_159704)
