[The description below was written by a language model from this plasmid's Addgene catalogue record and pLannotate feature annotations shown in this document.]
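Description:
pG20_Venus_Blp is an empty plant expression backbone of 5,764 bp derived from the pGREEN family of small binary vectors, intended for cloning a gene of interest and delivering it into plants by Agrobacterium-mediated T-DNA transfer. It is propagated in E. coli as a high-copy plasmid through a ColE1/pUC-type origin and selected with kanamycin via an aph(3')-Ia (KanR) gene. It also carries the pSa origin, which in pGREEN-type vectors supports replication in Agrobacterium when the replicase function is supplied in trans by a helper plasmid. Nopaline-type left and right T-DNA border repeats delimit the region transferred to the plant genome.

No insert is present. The cloning cassette supplies an mVenus yellow fluorescent protein coding sequence followed by the Arabidopsis HSP18.2 terminator, so an open reading frame cloned upstream is expressed as a C-terminal mVenus fusion suitable for localisation or expression studies. The annotated features do not identify a promoter in the roughly 700 bp preceding Venus, so the record does not state what drives the fusion cassette. Plant selection is provided by a separate unit near the left border in which the CaMV 35S promoter drives the bar gene (phosphinothricin acetyltransferase), terminated by the CaMV poly(A) signal, conferring Basta (glufosinate) resistance on transformants. Short annotated fragments (a NOS promoter remnant, a Tn903 transposase fragment and a yokD-like match) appear to be backbone remnants or homology hits rather than functional parts. The vector belongs to an updated pGREEN suite designed for cost-effective cloning in plant molecular biology.
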