Features (pLannotate 1.2.2; 14 found; start..end, strand, type, name):
    728..1447    +  CDS            Venus: yellow fluorescent protein (YFP) with fast and efficient maturation (Nagai et al., 2002) mammalian codon-optimized
   1455..1703    +  terminator     HSP terminator: efficient transcription terminator from the Arabidopsis thaliana heat shock protein 18.2 gene (Nagaya et al., 2010)
   1714..1744    -  promoter       NOS promoter (fragment): nopaline synthase promoter
   1868..1892    +  misc_feature   RB T-DNA repeat: right border repeat from nopaline C58 T-DNA
   1983..2571    -  rep_origin     ori: high-copy-number ColE1/pMB1/pBR322/pUC origin of replication
   2742..3557    -  CDS            KanR: aminoglycoside phosphotransferase; aph(3')-Ia; confers resistance to kanamycin in bacteria or G418 (Geneticin®) in eukaryotes
   3742..3843    +  CDS            TRA2_ECOLX (fragment): Protein predicted: Swiss-Prot protein existence level 4. Required for transposition of transposon Tn903. From Escherichia coli.
   3848..4283    +  rep_origin     pSa ori: origin of replication from bacterial plasmid pSa
   4410..4432    +  misc_feature   LB T-DNA repeat: left border repeat from nopaline C58 T-DNA (truncated)
   4440..4616    -  polyA_signal   CaMV poly(A) signal: cauliflower mosaic virus polyadenylation signal
   4666..4830    -  CDS            yokD (fragment): YOKD_BACSU - Experimental evidence at protein level: Swiss-Prot protein existence level 1. May contribute to antibiotic resistance. From Bacillus subtilis (strain 168).
   4851..5399    -  CDS            bar: PAT_STRHY - Experimental evidence at protein level: Swiss-Prot protein existence level 1. Inactivates phosphinothricin (PPT) by transfer of an acetyl group from acetyl CoA. Can also acetylate demethylphosphinothricin but not PTT or glutamate. This enzyme is an effector of phosphinothricin tripeptide (PTT or bialaphos) resistance. From Streptomyces hygroscopicus. Introduced by genetic manipulation and expressed in glufosinate-tolerant maize by Dekalb Genetics.
   5419..5764    -  promoter       CaMV 35S promoter: strong constitutive promoter from cauliflower mosaic virus
   5421..5467    -  promoter       minimal CaMV 35S promoter: minimal 35S promoter from cauliflower mosaic virus
>Addgene plasmid #159704 | pG20_Venus_Blp | addgene full sequence | sequence record 314407 | Addgene NGS Result
ATAAAGCTTCGACGAGTCAGTAATAAACGGCGTCAAAGTGGTTGCAGCCGGCACACACGAGTCGTGTTTA
TCAACTCAAAGCACAAATACTTTTCCTCAACCTAAAAATAAGGCAATTAGCCAAAAACAACTTTGCGTGT
AAACAACGCTCAATACACGTGTCATTTTATTATTAGCTATTGCTTCACCGCCTTAGCTTTCTCGTGACCT
AGTCGTCCTCGTCTTTTCTTCTTCTTCTTCTATAAAACAATACCCAAAGACCTCTTCTTCTTCACAATTC
AGATTTCAATTTCTCAAAATCTTAAAAACTTTCTCTCAATTCTCTCTACCGTGATCAAGGTAAATTTCTG
TGTTCCTTATTCTCTCAAAATCTTCGATTTTGTTTTCGTTCGATCCCAATTTCGTATATGTTCTTTGGTT
TAGATTCTGTTAATCTTAGATCGAAGACGATTTTCTGGGTTTGATCGTTAGATATCATCTTAATTCTCGA
TTAGGGTTTCATAGATATCATCCGATTTGTTCAAATAATTTGAGTTTTGTCGAATAATTACTCTTCGATT
TGTGATTTCTATCTAGATCTGGTGTTAGTTTCTAGTTTGTGCGATCGAATTTGTCGATTAATCTGAGTTT
TTCTGATTAACAGACTAGAGTTAACCGGGCTCAGGCCTGGCGCGCCACTAGTGGATCCATCGATAGTACT
GTCGACCTCGAGGGTACCGCTCCCGGGATGGTGAGCAAGGGCGAGGAGCTGTTCACCGGGGTGGTGCCCA
TCCTGGTCGAGCTGGACGGCGACGTAAACGGCCACAAGTTCAGCGTGTCCGGCGAGGGCGAGGGCGATGC
CACCTACGGCAAGCTGACCCTGAAGCTGATCTGCACCACCGGCAAGCTGCCCGTGCCCTGGCCCACCCTC
GTGACCACCCTGGGCTACGGCCTGCAGTGCTTCGCCCGCTACCCCGACCACATGAAGCAGCACGACTTCT
TCAAGTCCGCCATGCCCGAAGGCTACGTCCAGGAGCGCACCATCTTCTTCAAGGACGACGGCAACTACAA
GACCCGCGCCGAGGTGAAGTTCGAGGGCGACACCCTGGTGAACCGCATCGAGCTGAAGGGCATCGACTTC
AAGGAGGACGGCAACATCCTGGGGCACAAGCTGGAGTACAACTACAACAGCCACAACGTCTATATCACCG
CCGACAAGCAGAAGAACGGCATCAAGGCCAACTTCAAGATCCGCCACAACATCGAGGACGGCGGCGTGCA
GCTCGCCGACCACTACCAGCAGAACACCCCCATCGGCGACGGCCCCGTGCTGCTGCCCGACAACCACTAC
CTGAGCTACCAGTCCGCCCTGAGCAAAGACCCCAACGAGAAGCGCGATCACATGGTCCTGCTGGAGTTCG
TGACCGCCGCCGGGATCACTCTCGGCATGGACGAGCTGTACAAGTAAGAGCTCATATGAAGATGAAGATG
AAATATTTGGTGTGTCAAATAAATAGCTTGTGTGCTTAAGTTTGTGTTTTTTTCTTGGCTTGTTGTGTTA
TGAATTTGTGGCTTTTTCTAATATTAAATGAATGTAAGATCTCATTATAATGAATAAACAAATGTTTCTA
TAATCCATTGTGAATGTTTTGTTGGATCTCTTCTGCAGCATATAACTACTGTATGTGCTATGGTATGGAC
TATGGAATATGATTAAAGATAAGGAATTCAGATCGGCTGAGTGGCTCCTTCAACGTTGCGGTTCTGTCAG
TTCCAAACGTAAAACGGCTTGTCCCGCGTCATCGGCGGGGGTCATAACGTGACTCCCTTAATTCTCCGCT
CATGATCAGATTGTCGTTTCCCGCCTTCAGTTTAAACTATCAGTGTTTGACAGGATATATTGGCGGGTAA
ACTAAGTCGCTGTATGTGTTTGTTTGAGATCTCATGTGAGCAAAAGGCCAGCAAAAGGCCAGGAACCGTA
AAAAGGCCGCGTTGCTGGCGTTTTTCCATAGGCTCCGCCCCCCTGACGAGCATCACAAAAATCGACGCTC
AAGTCAGAGGTGGCGAAACCCGACAGGACTATAAAGATACCAGGCGTTTCCCCCTGGAAGCTCCCTCGTG
CGCTCTCCTGTTCCGACCCTGCCGCTTACCGGATACCTGTCCGCCTTTCTCCCTTCGGGAAGCGTGGCGC
TTTCTCATAGCTCACGCTGTAGGTATCTCAGTTCGGTGTAGGTCGTTCGCTCCAAGCTGGGCTGTGTGCA
CGAACCCCCCGTTCAGCCCGACCGCTGCGCCTTATCCGGTAACTATCGTCTTGAGTCCAACCCGGTAAGA
CACGACTTATCGCCACTGGCAGCAGCCACTGGTAACAGGATTAGCAGAGCGAGGTATGTAGGCGGTGCTA
CAGAGTTCTTGAAGTGGTGGCCTAACTACGGCTACACTAGAAGAACAGTATTTGGTATCTGCGCTCTGCT
GAAGCCAGTTACCTTCGGAAGAAGAGTTGGTAGCTCTTGATCCGGCAAACAAACCACCGCTGGTAGCGGT
GGTTTTTTTGTTTGCAAGCAGCAGATTACGCGCAGAAAAAAAGGATCTCAAGAAGATCCTTTGATCTTTT
CTACGGGGTCTGACGCTCAGTGGAACGAAAACTCACGTTAAGGGATTTTGGTCATGAGATTATCAAAAAG
GATCTTCACCTAGATCCTTTTAAATTAAAAATGAAGTTTTAAATCAATCTAAAGTATATATGTGTAACAT
TGGTCTAGTGATTAGAAAAACTCATCGAGCATCAAATGAAACTGCAATTTATTCATATCAGGATTATCAA
TACCATATTTTTGAAAAAGCCGTTTCTGTAATGAAGGAGAAAACTCACCGAGGCAGTTCCATAGGATGGC
AAGATCCTGGTATCGGTCTGCGATTCCGACTCGTCCAACATCAATACAACCTATTAATTTCCCCTCGTCA
AAAATAAGGTTATCAAGTGAGAAATCACCATGAGTGACGACTGAATCCGGTGAGAATGGCAAAAGTTTAT
GCATTTCTTTCCAGACTTGTTCAACAGGCCAGCCATTACGCTCGTCATCAAAATCACTCGCATCAACCAA
ACCGTTATTCATTCGTGATTGCGCCTGAGCGAGACGAAATACGCGATCGCTGTTAAAAGGACAATTACAA
ACAGGAATCGAATGCAACCGGCGCAGGAACACTGCCAGCGCATCAACAATATTTTCACCTGAATCAGGAT
ATTCTTCTAATACCTGGAATGCTGTTTTCCCTGGGATCGCAGTGGTGAGTAACCATGCATCATCAGGAGT
ACGGATAAAATGCTTGATGGTCGGAAGAGGCATAAATTCCGTCAGCCAGTTTAGTCTGACCATCTCATCT
GTAACATCATTGGCAACGCTACCTTTGCCATGTTTCAGAAACAACTCTGGCGCATCGGGCTTCCCATACA
ATCGGTAGATTGTCGCACCTGATTGCCCGACATTATCGCGAGCCCATTTATACCCATATAAATCAGCATC
CATGTTGGAATTTAATCGCGGCCTTGAGCAAGACGTTTCCCGTTGAATATGGCTCATAACACCCCTTGTA
TTACTGTTTATGTAAGCAGACAGTTTTATTGTTCATGATGATATATTTTTATCTTGTGCAATGTAACATC
AGAGATTTTGAGACACAACGTGGCTTTGTTGAATAAATCGAACTTTTGCTGAGTTGAAGGATCAGATCAC
GCATCTTCCCGACAACGCAGACCGTTCCGTGGCAAAGCAAAAGTTCAAAATCACCAACTGGTCCACCTAC
AACAAAGCTCTCATCAACCGTGGCTCCCTCACTTTCTGGCTGGATGATGGGGCGATTCAGGCGATCCCCA
TCCAACAGCCCGCCGTCGAGCGGGCTTTTTTATCCCCGGAAGCCTGTGGATAGAGGGTAGTTATCCACGT
GAAACCGCTAATGCCCCGCAAAGCCTTGATTCACGGGGCTTTCCGGCCCGCTCCAAAAACTATCCACGTG
AAATCGCTAATCAGGGTACGTGAAATCGCTAATCGGAGTACGTGAAATCGCTAATAAGGTCACGTGAAAT
CGCTAATCAAAAAGGCACGTGAGAACGCTAATAGCCCTTTCAGATCAACAGCTTGCAAACACCCCTCGCT
CCGGCAAGTAGTTACAGCAAGTAGTATGTTCAATTAGCTTTTCAATTATGAATATATATATCAATTATTG
GTCGCCCTTGGCTTGTGGACAATGCGCTACGCGCACCGGCTCCGCCCGTGGACAACCGCAAGCGGTTGCC
CACCGTCGAGCGCCTTTGCCCACAACCCGGCGGCCGGCCGCAACAGATCGTTTTATAAATTTTTTTTTTT
GAAAAAGAAAAAGCCCGAAAGGCGGCAACCTCTCGGGCTTCTGGATTTCCGATCCCCGGAATTAGATCTT
GGCAGGATATATTGTGGTGTAACGTTATCGATCTGGATTTTAGTACTGGATTTTGGTTTTAGGAATTAGA
AATTTTATTGATAGAAGTATTTTACAAATACAAATACATACTAAGGGTTTCTTATATGCTCAACACATGA
GCGAAACCCTATAAGAACCCTAATTTCCCTTATCGGGAAACTACTCACACATTATTTATGGAGAAAATAG
AGAGAGATAGATTTGTAGAGAGAGACTGGTGATTTCAGCGTACCGAATTAATTCCTGAATCACTGCGACC
GGCCCTCCCGCGACCCAGCCGAGCGAGCTTAGCGAACTGTGGACGAGAACTGTGCCACCAAGCGTAAGGC
CGTTCTCTCGCATTTGCCTTGCTAGGCTCGCGCGAGTTGCTGGCTGAGGCGTTCTCGAAATCAGCTCTTG
TTCGGTCGGCATCTACTTCAGATTTCGGTGACGGGCAGGACCGGACGGGGCGGCACCGGCAGGCTGAAGT
CCAGCTGCCAGAAACCCACGTCATGCCAGTTCCCGTGCTTGAAGCCGGCCGCCCGCAGCATGCCGCGGGG
GGCATATCCGAGCGCCTCGTGCATGCGCACGCTCGGGTCGTTGGGCAGCCCGATGACAGCGACCACGCTC
TTGAAGCCCTGTGCCTCCAGGGACTTCAGCAGGTGGGTGTAGAGCGTGGAGCCCAGTCCCGTCCGCTGGT
GGCGGGGGGAGACGTACACGGTGGACTCGGCCGTCCAGTCGTAGGCGTTGCGTGCCTTCCAGGGACCCGC
GTAGGCGATGCCGGCGACCTCGCCGTCCACCTCGGCGACGAGCCAGGGATAGCGCTCCCGCAGACGGACG
AGGTCGTCCGTCCACTCCTGCGGTTCCTGCGGCTCGGTACGGAAGTTGACCGTGCTTGTCTCGATGTAGT
GGTTGACGATGGTGCAGACCGCCGGCATGTCCGCCTCGGTGGCACGGCGGATGTCGGCCGGGCGTCGTTC
TGGGCTCATAGGGGGGATCAGCTTGGGCTGTCCTCTCCAAATGAAATGAACTTCCTTATATAGAGGAAGG
GTCTTGCGAAGGATAGTGGGATTGTGCGTCATCCCTTACGTCAGTGGAGATGTCACATCAATCCACTTGC
TTTGAAGTCGTGGTTGGAACGACTTCTTTTTCCACGATGCTCCTCGTGGGTGGGGGTCCATCTTTGGGAC
CACTGTCGGCAGAGGCATCTTGAATGATAGCCTTTCCTTTATCGCAATGATGGCATTTGTAGGAGCCACC
TTCCTTTTCTACTGTCCTTTCGATGAAGTGACAGATAGCTGGGCAATGGAATCCGAGGAGGTTTCCCGAA
ATTACCCTTTGTTGAAAAGTCTCA
